>Addgene plasmid #228643 | SARS-CoV-2 isolate:Wuhan-Hu-1 nsp3 macrodomain | addgene full sequence | sequence record 461550 | Addgene NGS Result
[217 nt withheld, positions 1-217]
TTGGAAGTACAGGTTCTCGGTACCCAGATCTACACCAGAAGAATGATGATGATGATGGTGCATATGTATA
TCTCCTTCTTAAAGTTAAACAAAATTATTTCTAGAGGGGAATTGTTATCCGCTCACAATTCCCCTATAGT
GAGTCGTATTAATTTCGCGGGATCGAGATCTCGATCCTCTACGCCGGACGCATCGTGGCCGGCATCACCG
GCGCCACAGGTGCGGTTGCTGGCGCCTATATCGCCGACATCACCGATGGGGAAGATCGGGCTCGCCACTT
CGGGCTCATGAGCGCTTGTTTCGGCGTGGGTATGGTGGCAGGCCCCGTGGCCGGGGGACTGTTGGGCGCC
ATCTCCTTGCATGCACCATTCCTTGCGGCGGCGGTGCTCAACGGCCTCAACCTACTACTGGGCTGCTTCC
TAATGCAGGAGTCGCATAAGGGAGAGCGTCGAGATCCCGGACACCATCGAATGGCGCAAAACCTTTCGCG
GTATGGCATGATAGCGCCCGGAAGAGAGTCAATTCAGGGTGGTGAATGTGAAACCAGTAACGTTATACGA
TGTCGCAGAGTATGCCGGTGTCTCTTATCAGACCGTTTCCCGCGTGGTGAACCAGGCCAGCCACGTTTCT
GCGAAAACGCGGGAAAAAGTGGAAGCGGCGATGGCGGAGCTGAATTACATTCCCAACCGCGTGGCACAAC
AACTGGCGGGCAAACAGTCGTTGCTGATTGGCGTTGCCACCTCCAGTCTGGCCCTGCACGCGCCGTCGCA
AATTGTCGCGGCGATTAAATCTCGCGCCGATCAACTGGGTGCCAGCGTGGTGGTGTCGATGGTAGAACGA
AGCGGCGTCGAAGCCTGTAAAGCGGCGGTGCACAATCTTCTCGCGCAACGCGTCAGTGGGCTGATCATTA
ACTATCCGCTGGATGACCAGGATGCCATTGCTGTGGAAGCTGCCTGCACTAATGTTCCGGCGTTATTTCT
TGATGTCTCTGACCAGACACCCATCAACAGTATTATTTTCTCCCATGAAGACGGTACGCGACTGGGCGTG
GAGCATCTGGTCGCATTGGGTCACCAGCAAATCGCGCTGTTAGCGGGCCCATTAAGTTCTGTCTCGGCGC
GTCTGCGTCTGGCTGGCTGGCATAAATATCTCACTCGCAATCAAATTCAGCCGATAGCGGAACGGGAAGG
CGACTGGAGTGCCATGTCCGGTTTTCAACAAACCATGCAAATGCTGAATGAGGGCATCGTTCCCACTGCG
ATGCTGGTTGCCAACGATCAGATGGCGCTGGGCGCAATGCGCGCCATTACCGAGTCCGGGCTGCGCGTTG
GTGCGGATATCTCGGTAGTGGGATACGACGATACCGAAGACAGCTCATGTTATATCCCGCCGTTAACCAC
CATCAAACAGGATTTTCGCCTGCTGGGGCAAACCAGCGTGGACCGCTTGCTGCAACTCTCTCAGGGCCAG
GCGGTGAAGGGCAATCAGCTGTTGCCCGTCTCACTGGTGAAAAGAAAAACCACCCTGGCGCCCAATACGC
AAACCGCCTCTCCCCGCGCGTTGGCCGATTCATTAATGCAGCTGGCACGACAGGTTTCCCGACTGGAAAG
CGGGCAGTGAGCGCAACGCAATTAATGTAAGTTAGCTCACTCATTAGGCACCGGGATCTCGACCGATGCC
CTTGAGAGCCTTCAACCCAGTCAGCTCCTTCCGGTGGGCGCGGGGCATGACTATCGTCGCCGCACTTATG
ACTGTCTTCTTTATCATGCAACTCGTAGGACAGGTGCCGGCAGCGCTCTGGGTCATTTTCGGCGAGGACC
GCTTTCGCTGGAGCGCGACGATGATCGGCCTGTCGCTTGCGGTATTCGGAATCTTGCACGCCCTCGCTCA
AGCCTTCGTCACTGGTCCCGCCACCAAACGTTTCGGCGAGAAGCAGGCCATTATCGCCGGCATGGCGGCC
CCACGGGTGCGCATGATCGTGCTCCTGTCGTTGAGGACCCGGCTAGGCTGGCGGGGTTGCCTTACTGGTT
AGCAGAATGAATCACCGATACGCGAGCGAACGTGAAGCGACTGCTGCTGCAAAACGTCTGCGACCTGAGC
AACAACATGAATGGTCTTCGGTTTCCGTGTTTCGTAAAGTCTGGAAACGCGGAAGTCAGCGCCCTGCACC
ATTATGTTCCGGATCTGCATCGCAGGATGCTGCTGGCTACCCTGTGGAACACCTACATCTGTATTAACGA
AGCGCTGGCATTGACCCTGAGTGATTTTTCTCTGGTCCCGCCGCATCCATACCGCCAGTTGTTTACCCTC
ACAACGTTCCAGTAACCGGGCATGTTCATCATCAGTAACCCGTATCGTGAGCATCCTCTCTCGTTTCATC
GGTATCATTACCCCCATGAACAGAAATCCCCCTTACACGGAGGCATCAGTGACCAAACAGGAAAAAACCG
CCCTTAACATGGCCCGCTTTATCAGAAGCCAGACATTAACGCTTCTGGAGAAACTCAACGAGCTGGACGC
GGATGAACAGGCAGACATCTGTGAATCGCTTCACGACCACGCTGATGAGCTTTACCGCAGCTGCCTCGCG
CGTTTCGGTGATGACGGTGAAAACCTCTGACACATGCAGCTCCCGGAGACGGTCACAGCTTGTCTGTAAG
CGGATGCCGGGAGCAGACAAGCCCGTCAGGGCGCGTCAGCGGGTGTTGGCGGGTGTCGGGGCGCAGCCAT
GACCCAGTCACGTAGCGATAGCGGAGTGTATACTGGCTTAACTATGCGGCATCAGAGCAGATTGTACTGA
GAGTGCACCATTGCGGTGTGAAATACCGCACAGATGCGTAAGGAGAAAATACCGCATCAGGCGCTCTTCC
GCTTCCTCGCTCACTGACTCGCTGCGCTCGGTCGTTCGGCTGCGGCGAGCGGTATCAGCTCACTCAAAGG
CGGTAATACGGTTATCCACAGAATCAGGGGATAACGCAGGAAAGAACATGTGAGCAAAAGGCCAGCAAAA
GGCCAGGAACCGTAAAAAGGCCGCGTTGCTGGCGTTTTTCCATAGGCTCCGCCCCCCTGACGAGCATCAC
AAAAATCGACGCTCAAGTCAGAGGTGGCGAAACCCGACAGGACTATAAAGATACCAGGCGTTTCCCCCTG
GAAGCTCCCTCGTGCGCTCTCCTGTTCCGACCCTGCCGCTTACCGGATACCTGTCCGCCTTTCTCCCTTC
GGGAAGCGTGGCGCTTTCTCATAGCTCACGCTGTAGGTATCTCAGTTCGGTGTAGGTCGTTCGCTCCAAG
CTGGGCTGTGTGCACGAACCCCCCGTTCAGCCCGACCGCTGCGCCTTATCCGGTAACTATCGTCTTGAGT
CCAACCCGGTAAGACACGACTTATCGCCACTGGCAGCAGCCACTGGTAACAGGATTAGCAGAGCGAGGTA
TGTAGGCGGTGCTACAGAGTTCTTGAAGTGGTGGCCTAACTACGGCTACACTAGAAGGACAGTATTTGGT
ATCTGCGCTCTGCTGAAGCCAGTTACCTTCGGAAAAAGAGTTGGTAGCTCTTGATCCGGCAAACAAACCA
CCGCTGGTAGCGGTGGTTTTTTTGTTTGCAAGCAGCAGATTACGCGCAGAAAAAAAGGATCTCAAGAAGA
TCCTTTGATCTTTTCTACGGGGTCTGACGCTCAGTGGAACGAAAACTCACGTTAAGGGATTTTGGTCATG
AACAATAAAACTGTCTGCTTACATAAACAGTAATACAAGGGGTGTTATGAGCCATATTCAACGGGAAACG
TCTTGCTCTAGGCCGCGATTAAATTCCAACATGGATGCTGATTTATATGGGTATAAATGGGCTCGCGATA
ATGTCGGGCAATCAGGTGCGACAATCTATCGATTGTATGGGAAGCCCGATGCGCCAGAGTTGTTTCTGAA
ACATGGCAAAGGTAGCGTTGCCAATGATGTTACAGATGAGATGGTCAGACTAAACTGGCTGACGGAATTT
ATGCCTCTTCCGACCATCAAGCATTTTATCCGTACTCCTGATGATGCATGGTTACTCACCACTGCGATCC
CCGGGAAAACAGCATTCCAGGTATTAGAAGAATATCCTGATTCAGGTGAAAATATTGTTGATGCGCTGGC
AGTGTTCCTGCGCCGGTTGCATTCGATTCCTGTTTGTAATTGTCCTTTTAACAGCGATCGCGTATTTCGT
CTCGCTCAGGCGCAATCACGAATGAATAACGGTTTGGTTGATGCGAGTGATTTTGATGACGAGCGTAATG
GCTGGCCTGTTGAACAAGTCTGGAAAGAAATGCATAAACTTTTGCCATTCTCACCGGATTCAGTCGTCAC
TCATGGTGATTTCTCACTTGATAACCTTATTTTTGACGAGGGGAAATTAATAGGTTGTATTGATGTTGGA
CGAGTCGGAATCGCAGACCGATACCAGGATCTTGCCATCCTATGGAACTGCCTCGGTGAGTTTTCTCCTT
CATTACAGAAACGGCTTTTTCAAAAATATGGTATTGATAATCCTGATATGAATAAATTGCAGTTTCATTT
GATGCTCGATGAGTTTTTCTAAGAATTAATTCATGAGCGGATACATATTTGAATGTATTTAGAAAAATAA
ACAAATAGGGGTTCCGCGCACATTTCCCCGAAAAGTGCCACCTAAATTGTAAGCGTTAATATTTTGTTAA
AATTCGCGTTAAATTTTTGTTAAATCAGCTCATTTTTTAACCAATAGGCCGAAATCGGCAAAATCCCTTA
TAAATCAAAAGAATAGACCGAGATAGGGT
[37 nt withheld, positions 5007-5043]
AAAGAACGTGGACTCCAACGTCAAAGG
[49 nt withheld, positions 5071-5119]
T
[91 nt withheld, positions 5121-5211]
G
[124 nt withheld, positions 5213-5336]
CCCATTCGCCAATCCGGATATAGTTCCTCCTTTCAGCAAAAAACCCCTCAAGACCCGTTTAGAGGCCCCA
AGGGGTTATGCTAGTTATTGCTCAGCGGTGGCAGCAGCCAACTCAGCTTCCTTTCGGGCTTTGTTAGCAG
CCGGATCTCAGTGGTGGTGGTGGTGGTGCTCGAGTGCGGCCGCAAGCTTGTCGACGGAGCTCGAATTCGG
ATCCGTATCCACCTTTACTGTCA
[290 nt withheld, positions 5570-5859]
Features (pLannotate 1.2.2; 19 found; start..end, strand, type, name):
    288..310     -  RBS            RBS: efficient ribosome binding site from bacteriophage T7 gene 10 (Olins and Rangwala, 1989)
    325..349     -  protein_bind   lac operator: The lac repressor binds to the lac operator to inhibit transcription in E. coli. This inhibition can be relieved by adding lactose or isopropyl-β-D-thiogalactopyranoside (IPTG). lac repressor encoded by lacI
    350..368     -  promoter       T7 promoter: promoter for bacteriophage T7 RNA polymerase
    390..669     +  CDS            TcR (fragment): tetracycline efflux protein; tet; confers resistance to tetracycline
    677..754     +  promoter       lacI promoter: lacI
    755..1837    +  CDS            lacI: lac repressor; lacI; The lac repressor binds to the lac operator to inhibit transcription in E. coli. This inhibition can be relieved by adding lactose or isopropyl-β-D-thiogalactopyranoside (IPTG).
   1850..1871    +  protein_bind   CAP binding site: CAP binding activates transcription in the presence of cAMP. E. coli catabolite activator protein
   1886..2177    +  CDS            TcR (fragment): tetracycline efflux protein; tet; confers resistance to tetracycline
   2249..2629    -  CDS            YPB1_ECOLX: Protein predicted: Swiss-Prot protein existence level 4. From Escherichia coli.
   2646..2837    +  CDS            rop: Rop protein, which maintains plasmids at low copy number; rop
   2939..3078    +  misc_feature   bom: basis of mobility region from pBR322
   3264..3852    -  rep_origin     ori: high-copy-number ColE1/pMB1/pBR322/pUC origin of replication
   3974..4789    +  CDS            KanR: aminoglycoside phosphotransferase; aph(3')-Ia; confers resistance to kanamycin in bacteria or G418 (Geneticin®) in eukaryotes
   4798..4855    -  promoter       AmpR promoter (fragment): bla
   4908..5336    -  rep_origin     f1 ori (sequence partly withheld): f1 bacteriophage origin of replication; arrow indicates direction of (+) strand synthesis
   5373..5420    -  terminator     T7 terminator: transcription terminator for bacteriophage T7 RNA polymerase
   5428..5477    -  CDS            SET1 (fragment): solubility-enhancement tag derived from T7 phage gene 10B
   5487..5504    -  CDS            9xHis (fragment): 9xHis affinity tag
   5570..211     -  CDS            R1A_SARS2 (fragment) (across the origin) (sequence withheld): Experimental evidence at protein level: Swiss-Prot protein existence level 1. [Non-structural protein 10]: Plays a pivotal role in viral transcription by stimulating both nsp14 3'-5' exoribonuclease and nsp16 2'-O-methyltransferase activities. Therefore plays an essential role in viral mRNAs cap methylation. From Severe acute respiratory syndrome coronavirus 2 (2019-nCoV) (SARS-CoV-2).
