[The description below was written by a language model from this plasmid's Addgene catalogue record and pLannotate feature annotations shown in this document.]
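Description:
SARS-CoV-2 isolate:Wuhan-Hu-1 nsp3 macrodomain is a bacterial expression plasmid built on pNIC28-Bsa4, a pET-style ligation-independent cloning vector from the Structural Genomics Consortium. It is selected with kanamycin through the aph(3')-Ia KanR gene and replicates from a ColE1/pMB1-family origin. The catalogue lists it as high copy, although the annotated rop gene and bom region are pBR322-derived elements usually associated with more moderate copy number. An f1 origin is also present, along with remnant tetracycline-resistance fragments that are backbone relics rather than functional markers.

The payload is a 615 bp insert encoding the macrodomain of non-structural protein 3, taken from the ORF1ab polyprotein of the Wuhan-Hu-1 isolate. The feature table picks it up as a fragment of the replicase polyprotein 1a spanning the plasmid's numbering origin; the nsp10 text attached to that hit is generic polyprotein annotation and does not describe this domain. Expression runs on the minus strand from a T7 promoter controlled by a lac operator, followed by the T7 gene 10 ribosome binding site, and ends at a T7 terminator. The plasmid-borne lacI gene supplies repressor, so transcription is IPTG-inducible in hosts that provide T7 RNA polymerase. According to the catalogue, the protein carries an N-terminal His tag with a TEV protease site, allowing affinity purification and subsequent tag removal. This tag is not separately annotated. The short His and T7 gene 10B-derived tag fragments lying downstream of the insert look like vector remnants, and the record does not indicate whether they are translated.

The stated purpose is producing the macrodomain in bacteria for crystallization in the P43 crystal form.
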