Addgene plasmid #228643: SARS-CoV-2 isolate:Wuhan-Hu-1 nsp3 macrodomain
Purpose: Bacterial expression of the SARS-CoV-2 nsp3 macrodomain for crystallization of SARS-CoV-2 nsp3 macrodomain in P 4 3
Depositing lab: ASAP Discovery & Frank von Delft. Depositing organization: University of Oxford.
Backbone
  Vector backbone: pNIC28-Bsa4
  Backbone manufacturer: Structural Genomics Consortium
  Vector type: Bacterial Expression
Growth in bacteria
  Bacterial resistance: Kanamycin, 50 μg/mL
  Growth temperature: 37°C
  Growth strain: DH5alpha
  Copy number: High Copy
Gene/Insert
  Gene/Insert name: SARS-CoV-2 NSP3 macrodomain
  Species: SARS-CoV-2
  Insert size (bp): 615
  Entrez Gene: ORF1ab (a.k.a. GU280_gp01)
  Tag / fusion protein: His-Tev (N terminal on insert)
  Cloning method: Ligation Independent Cloning
Terms and licenses: Academic/Nonprofit Terms; Industry Terms: Not Available to Industry
How to cite: SARS-CoV-2 isolate:Wuhan-Hu-1 nsp3 macrodomain was a gift from ASAP Discovery & Frank von Delft (Addgene plasmid # 228643 ; http://n2t.net/addgene:228643 ; RRID:Addgene_228643)
