>Addgene plasmid #228643 | SARS-CoV-2 isolate:Wuhan-Hu-1 nsp3 macrodomain | depositor partial sequence | sequence record 449304 | Coding region for expression
ATGTCGTACTACCATCACCATCACCATCACCTCGAATCAACAAGTTTGTACAAAAAAGCAGGCTTCCTGG
AAGTTCTGTTTCAGGGTCCTGAA
[501 nt withheld, positions 94-594]
GAAATGAAAAGCGAGAAATAA
